Addgene plasmid #25686: pEBB HA XIAP delta BIR
Depositing lab: Colin Duckett. Publication: Uncoupling of the signaling and caspase-inhibitory properties of X-linked inhibitor of apoptosis. Lewis J, Burstein E, Reffey SB, Bratton SB, Roberts AB, Duckett CS. J Biol Chem. 2004 Mar 5. 279(10):9023-9. 10.1074/jbc.M312891200 PubMed 14701799.
Backbone
  Vector backbone: pEBB
  Backbone manufacturer: Baltimore Lab
  Backbone size w/o insert (bp): 5353
  Vector type: Mammalian Expression
Growth in bacteria
  Bacterial resistance: Ampicillin, 100 μg/mL
  Growth temperature: 37°C
  Growth strain: DH5alpha
  Copy number: High Copy
Gene/Insert
  Gene/Insert name: XIAP (alt name: hILP)
  Species: H. sapiens (human)
  Insert size (bp): 1500
  Mutation: delta BIR Contains only aa 331-497
  GenBank ID: HSU32974
  Entrez Gene: XIAP (a.k.a. API3, BIRC4, IAP-3, ILP1, MIHA, XLP2, hIAP-3, hIAP3)
  Tag / fusion protein: HA (N terminal on backbone)
  Cloning method: Restriction Enzyme; 5′ cloning site BamHI (unknown if destroyed); 3′ cloning site NotI (unknown if destroyed)
  Sequencing primers: 5′ EF-1a Forward; 3′ M13_puc_F
Terms and licenses: Academic/Nonprofit Terms; Industry Terms: Not Available to Industry
Depositor comments: #824
How to cite: pEBB HA XIAP delta BIR was a gift from Colin Duckett (Addgene plasmid # 25686 ; http://n2t.net/addgene:25686 ; RRID:Addgene_25686)
