[The description below was written by a language model from this plasmid's Addgene catalogue record.]
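Description:
pEBB HA XIAP delta BIR is a mammalian expression plasmid built on the pEBB backbone (about 5.35 kb without insert). It is maintained in E. coli as a high-copy plasmid under ampicillin selection. The record does not name a mammalian selection marker or explicitly state the promoter. The listed 5′ sequencing primer is an EF-1α forward primer, which suggests that an EF-1α promoter lies upstream of the cloning site, but this is an inference rather than a recorded feature. No feature table accompanies the entry, so other backbone elements cannot be described.

The insert is a truncated form of human XIAP (X-linked inhibitor of apoptosis, also known as hILP or BIRC4), cloned between BamHI and NotI. The "delta BIR" mutation leaves only amino acids 331–497, removing the N-terminal baculoviral IAP repeat (BIR) domains, which in full-length XIAP mediate caspase binding and inhibition. The retained C-terminal portion includes the region where the RING domain resides. An HA epitope tag supplied by the backbone is fused to the N terminus, allowing detection or immunoprecipitation of the fragment with anti-HA antibodies. The catalogued insert size of 1500 bp is larger than expected for a 167-residue fragment and probably reflects the full-length coding sequence, though the record does not clarify this.

The associated study concerns separating the signaling functions of XIAP from its caspase-inhibitory activity. This construct fits that purpose as a deletion mutant for expression in mammalian cells, letting users test which XIAP activities persist without the BIR domains.
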