>Addgene plasmid #25686 | pEBB HA XIAP delta BIR | addgene partial sequence | sequence record 31727 | 25686 with EF-1a-F
GTGTCGTGAGGAATTCTCTAGAGATCCCTCGACCTCGAGATCCATTGTGCTGGATCTCACCATGGCTTCT
AGCTATCCTTATGACGTGCCTGACTATGCCAGCCTGGGATCCATGGAACAGAAGGGACAAGAATATATAA
ACAATATTCATTTAACTCATTCACTTGAGGAGTGTCTGGTAAGAACTACTGAGAAAACACCATCACTAAC
TAGAAGAATTGATGATACCATCTTCCAAAATCCTATGGTACAAGAAGCTATACGAATGGGGTTCAGTTTC
AAGGACATTAAGAAAATAATGGAGGAAAAAATTCAGATATCTGGGAGCAACTATAAATCACTTGAGGTTC
TGGTTGCAGATCTAGTGAATGCTCAGAAAGACAGTATGCCAGATGAGTCAAGTCAGACTTCATTACAGAA
AGAGATTAGTACTGAAGAGCAGCTAAGGCGCCTGCAAGAGGAGAAGCTTTGCAAAATCTGTATGGATAGA
AATATTGCTATCGTTTTTGTTCCTTGTGGACATCTAGTCACTTGTAAACAATGTGCTGAAGCAGTTGACA
AGTGTCCCATGTGCTACACAGTCATTACTTTCAAGCAAAAAATTTTTATGTTTTAATCTAACTCTATAGT
AGGCATGTTATGTTGGATCCACTAGTGATATCGGTACCATCGATTGACTGACTGAGCGGCCGCGACTCTA
GAGTGAGGGTCCCCACCTGGGACCCTTGAGAGTATCANGTCTCCCACGTGGGAGACAAGAAATCCCTGTT
TAATATTTAAACAGCAGTGTTCCCCATCTGGGTCCTTGCACCCCTCACTCTGGCCTCAGCCGACTGCACA
GCGGCCCCTGCATCCCCTTGGCTGTGAGGCCCCTGGACAAGCAGAGGTGGCCAGAGCTGGGAGGCATGGC
CCTGGGGTCCCACGAATTTGCTGGGGAA
